>Addgene plasmid #18591 | T4 Lysozyme L133G | addgene partial sequence | sequence record 24376 | 3primeUP
TANTGAAAAAGCCCGCTCATTAGGCGGGCTCAGATCTGCTCATGTTTGACAGCTTATCATCGATAAGCTT
CGGCAATAAATTCTTGATATGTTTTCATATGTTTCCTTTAAATATTTTAATTAGTAATTGTCTATTCAAG
TAATTGTGAATATACTATCACAATTCCAAGAGAAAGTAAACAGCTTTATAGATTTTTATACGCGTCCCAA
GTGCCAGTTCTAAACGTTGTAATGACTCGTTTTGCGCGATTAGGTGTTTGATTATACCATCTACTTTTAG
CTCCGTTAACTGCTGCTTCATCCCAGCGTTTTTGTTGAAGCATACGTAAAGAGTTAGTAAATCCTGCCAC
ACCGGTTTCTCCCATTTGGAAAACCATATTAATCAATGCACAGCGACGAACCGCATCAAGAGAATCATAA
ACCGGTTTTAATTTAGCATTTCTCAGAATTCCGCGAACAGCAGCATCAACATCCTGATTAAAGAGTTTTT
CAGCCTCATCTTTTGTAATTACACCATTGCAATTACGCCCAATAGCTTTATCTAATTCAGATTTAGCAGC
ATTAAGTGATGGACTTTTTGTAAGCAAATGACCGATGCCAATAGTGTAATAGCCTTCTGTGTCTTTATAG
ATTTTAAGTCTAAGACCTTCATCTATACGTAACATTTCAATATATTCATAATACCTCCTAAGCATCGATG
GANCNGGTTCCCTGTGTGAAATGGGTATCCGCTCACATTCACACATATACGAGCGATGATAATTGCACAG
GGGANGGGAGAAGNGACCNGTCCGGGNGAATG
