[The description below was written by a language model from this plasmid's Addgene catalogue record.]
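Description:
T4 Lysozyme L133G is a bacterial expression plasmid built on the pHS1403 backbone (about 5 kb without insert) that carries the bacteriophage T4 lysozyme gene, the product of phage gene e, with a single amino-acid substitution replacing leucine 133 with glycine. The plasmid is maintained at high copy number in E. coli and is selected with ampicillin. No feature table accompanies the record, so the origin of replication and the promoter that drives lysozyme expression in pHS1403 are not stated.

The insert of roughly 600 bp was cloned by restriction digestion between a 5′ BamHI site and a 3′ HindIII site, both of which remain intact, so the fragment can be excised or exchanged. According to the depositor's comments, the BamHI site lies 27 bp from the start codon and the HindIII site 115 bp from the stop codon, which means the cloned fragment includes short flanking stretches beyond the coding region on either side. No affinity tags, fusion partners or reporters are recorded, which suggests, though the record does not confirm it, that the protein is produced in untagged form.

The record does not state an explicit purpose. T4 lysozyme is a widely used model protein for studying folding, stability and structure. A leucine-to-glycine change removes a large hydrophobic side chain, the kind of substitution generally used to examine how such truncations affect packing and stability. The plasmid therefore most plausibly serves to produce the L133G variant in bacteria for biophysical or structural comparison with the wild-type enzyme and other point mutants.
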