Addgene plasmid #18591: T4 Lysozyme L133G
Depositing lab: Brian Matthews. Depositing organization: University of Oregon.
Backbone
  Vector backbone: pHS1403
  Backbone size w/o insert (bp): 5000
  Vector type: Bacterial Expression
Growth in bacteria
  Bacterial resistance: Ampicillin, 100 μg/mL
  Growth temperature: 37°C
  Growth strain: DH5alpha
  Copy number: High Copy
Gene/Insert
  Gene/Insert name: T4 Lysozyme (alt name: 1133G)
  Species: Bacteriophage T4
  Insert size (bp): 600
  Mutation: L133G
  GenBank ID: NP_049736
  Entrez Gene: e (a.k.a. T4p123)
  Cloning method: Restriction Enzyme; 5′ cloning site BamHI (not destroyed); 3′ cloning site HindIII (not destroyed)
  Sequencing primers: 5′ na; 3′ GGCGTATCACGAGGCCC
Terms and licenses: Academic/Nonprofit Terms; Industry Terms: Not Available to Industry
Depositor comments: The BamHI site is 27 bp from the ATG and the HindIII site is 115 bp from the stop.
How to cite: T4 Lysozyme L133G was a gift from Brian Matthews (Addgene plasmid # 18591 ; http://n2t.net/addgene:18591 ; RRID:Addgene_18591)
